>Addgene plasmid #27663 | pRZ | depositor full sequence | sequence record 13000 | Author sequence
TCGCGCGTTTCGGTGATGACGGTGAAAACCTCTGACACATGCAGCTCCCGGAGACGGTCACAGCTTGTCT
GTAAGCGGATGCCGGGAGCAGACAAGCCCGTCAGGGCGCGTCAGCGGGTGTTGGCGGGTGTCGGGGCTGG
CTTAACTATGCGGCATCAGAGCAGATTGTACTGAGAGTGCACCATATGCGGTGTGAAATACCGCACAGAT
GCGTAAGGAGAAAATACCGCATCAGGCGCCATTCGCCATTCAGGCTGCGCAACTGTTGGGAAGGGCGATC
GGTGCGGGCCTCTTCGCTATTACGCCAGCTGGCGAAAGGGGGATGTGCTGCAAGGCGATTAAGTTGGGTA
ACGCCAGGGTTTTCCCAGTCACGACGTTGTAAAACGACGGCCAGTGCCAAGCTTGCATGCTAATACGACT
CACTATAGGGCCCGGGATCCGCTAGCGCCGGCCATGGTCCCAGCCTCCTCGCTGGCGGCCGGTGGGCAAC
ATTCCGAGGGGACCGTCCCCTCGGTAATGGCGAATGGGACCCTCGAGGGATATCTAGAATTCGTAATCAT
GGTCATAGCTGTTTCCTGTGTGAAATTGTTATCCGCTCACAATTCCACACAACATACGAGCCGGAAGCAT
AAAGTGTAAAGCCTGGGGTGCCTAATGAGTGAGCTAACTCACATTAATTGCGTTGCGCTCACTGCCCGCT
TTCCAGTCGGGAAACCTGTCGTGCCAGCTGCATTAATGAATCGGCCAACGCGCGGGGAGAGGCGGTTTGC
GTATTGGGCGCTCTTCCGCTTCCTCGCTCACTGACTCGCTGCGCTCGGTCGTTCGGCTGCGGCGAGCGGT
ATCAGCTCACTCAAAGGCGGTAATACGGTTATCCACAGAATCAGGGGATAACGCAGGAAAGAACATGTGA
GCAAAAGGCCAGCAAAAGGCCAGGAACCGTAAAAAGGCCGCGTTGCTGGCGTTTTTCCATAGGCTCCGCC
CCCCTGACGAGCATCACAAAAATCGACGCTCAAGTCAGAGGTGGCGAAACCCGACAGGACTATAAAGATA
CCAGGCGTTTCCCCCTGGAAGCTCCCTCGTGCGCTCTCCTGTTCCGACCCTGCCGCTTACCGGATACCTG
TCCGCCTTTCTCCCTTCGGGAAGCGTGGCGCTTTCTCATAGCTCACGCTGTAGGTATCTCAGTTCGGTGT
AGGTCGTTCGCTCCAAGCTGGGCTGTGTGCACGAACCCCCCGTTCAGCCCGACCGCTGCGCCTTATCCGG
TAACTATCGTCTTGAGTCCAACCCGGTAAGACACGACTTATCGCCACTGGCAGCAGCCACTGGTAACAGG
ATTAGCAGAGCGAGGTATGTAGGCGGTGCTACAGAGTTCTTGAAGTGGTGGCCTAACTACGGCTACACTA
GAAGGACAGTATTTGGTATCTGCGCTCTGCTGAAGCCAGTTACCTTCGGAAAAAGAGTTGGTAGCTCTTG
ATCCGGCAAACAAACCACCGCTGGTAGCGGTGGTTTTTTTGTTTGCAAGCAGCAGATTACGCGCAGAAAA
AAAGGATCTCAAGAAGATCCTTTGATCTTTTCTACGGGGTCTGACGCTCAGTGGAACGAAAACTCACGTT
AAGGGATTTTGGTCATGAGATTATCAAAAAGGATCTTCACCTAGATCCTTTTAAATTAAAAATGAAGTTT
TAAATCAATCTAAAGTATATATGAGTAAACTTGGTCTGACAGTTACCAATGCTTAATCAGTGAGGCACCT
ATCTCAGCGATCTGTCTATTTCGTTCATCCATAGTTGCCTGACTCCCCGTCGTGTAGATAACTACGATAC
GGGAGGGCTTACCATCTGGCCCCAGTGCTGCAATGATACCGCGAGACCCACGCTCACCGGCTCCAGATTT
ATCAGCAATAAACCAGCCAGCCGGAAGGGCCGAGCGCAGAAGTGGTCCTGCAACTTTATCCGCCTCCATC
CAGTCTATTAATTGTTGCCGGGAAGCTAGAGTAAGTAGTTCGCCAGTTAATAGTTTGCGCAACGTTGTTG
CCATTGCTACAGGCATCGTGGTGTCACGCTCGTCGTTTGGTATGGCTTCATTCAGCTCCGGTTCCCAACG
ATCAAGGCGAGTTACATGATCCCCCATGTTGTGCAAAAAAGCGGTTAGCTCCTTCGGTCCTCCGATCGTT
GTCAGAAGTAAGTTGGCCGCAGTGTTATCACTCATGGTTATGGCAGCACTGCATAATTCTCTTACTGTCA
TGCCATCCGTAAGATGCTTTTCTGTGACTGGTGAGTACTCAACCAAGTCATTCTGAGAATAGTGTATGCG
GCGACCGAGTTGCTCTTGCCCGGCGTCAATACGGGATAATACCGCGCCACATAGCAGAACTTTAAAAGTG
CTCATCATTGGAAAACGTTCTTCGGGGCGAAAACTCTCAAGGATCTTACCGCTGTTGAGATCCAGTTCGA
TGTAACCCACTCGTGCACCCAACTGATCTTCAGCATCTTTTACTTTCACCAGCGTTTCTGGGTGAGCAAA
AACAGGAAGGCAAAATGCCGCAAAAAAGGGAATAAGGGCGACACGGAAATGTTGAATACTCATACTCTTC
CTTTTTCAATATTATTGAAGCATTTATCAGGGTTATTGTCTCATGAGCGGATACATATTTGAATGTATTT
AGAAAAATAAACAAATAGGGGTTCCGCGCACATTTCCCCGAAAAGTGCCACCTGACGTCTAAGAAACCAT
TATTATCATGACATTAACCTATAAAAATAGGCGTATCACGAGGCCCTTTCGTC
Features (pLannotate 1.2.2; 12 found; start..end, strand, type, name):
    137..236     +  misc_feature   bom (fragment): basis of mobility region from pBR322
    242..396     -  CDS            lacZα (fragment): LacZα fragment of β-galactosidase; lacZ fragment
    411..429     +  promoter       T7 promoter: promoter for bacteriophage T7 RNA polymerase
    444..532     +  ncRNA          HDV ribozyme: Accession: RF00094 - Hepatitis delta virus ribozyme
    586..602     -  protein_bind   lac operator: The lac repressor binds to the lac operator to inhibit transcription in E. coli. This inhibition can be relieved by adding lactose or isopropyl-β-D-thiogalactopyranoside (IPTG). lac repressor encoded by lacI
    610..640     -  promoter       lac promoter: promoter for the E. coli lac operon
    655..676     -  protein_bind   CAP binding site: CAP binding activates transcription in the presence of cAMP. E. coli catabolite activator protein
    689..781     -  CDS            lacI (fragment): lac repressor; lacI; The lac repressor binds to the lac operator to inhibit transcription in E. coli. This inhibition can be relieved by adding lactose or isopropyl-β-D-thiogalactopyranoside (IPTG).
    964..1552    -  rep_origin     ori: high-copy-number ColE1/pMB1/pBR322/pUC origin of replication
   1723..2583    -  CDS            AmpR: β-lactamase; bla; confers resistance to ampicillin, carbenicillin, and related antibiotics
   2584..2688    -  promoter       AmpR promoter: bla
   2783..35      +  CDS            rop (fragment) (across the origin): Rop protein, which maintains plasmids at low copy number; rop
