[The description below was written by a language model from this plasmid's Addgene catalogue record and pLannotate feature annotations shown in this document.]
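Description:
pRZ is an empty-backbone plasmid derived from pUC18 (2,783 bp in total) and designed for producing RNA by in vitro run-off transcription. It is propagated in E. coli as a high-copy plasmid through the ColE1/pUC-type origin of replication and is selected with ampicillin via the β-lactamase (AmpR) gene and its native promoter. The remaining annotated features are remnants of the pUC18 lineage: a lacZα fragment, the lac promoter, lac operator and CAP binding site, and short fragments matching lacI, bom and rop, none of which is expected to contribute to the intended use.

The functional cassette sits in the former polylinker region and consists of a bacteriophage T7 promoter followed a short distance downstream by a hepatitis delta virus (HDV) ribozyme, both on the same strand. No insert is present. The record lists HindIII and XbaI as the 5′ and 3′ cloning sites, both retained, and describes the ribozyme as lying 3′ of the cloned sequence, although the exact positions of these sites relative to the promoter are not annotated in the feature table. When a target RNA sequence is placed upstream of the ribozyme, T7 RNA polymerase transcribes target and ribozyme as a single transcript. The HDV ribozyme then cleaves itself off at its own 5′ boundary, largely independently of the upstream sequence. This releases the RNA of interest with a precisely defined 3′ end, avoiding the heterogeneous, non-templated additions typical of T7 run-off transcription. The plasmid is therefore suited to preparing homogeneous RNA, which is the purpose indicated by the associated publication on transcripts with homogeneous ends.
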