Addgene plasmid #27663: pRZ
Purpose: (Empty Backbone)
Depositing lab: Graeme Conn. Depositing organization: Emory University. Publication: General plasmids for producing RNA in vitro transcripts with homogeneous ends. Walker SC, Avis JM, Conn GL. Nucleic Acids Res. 2003 Aug 1. 31(15):e82. 10.1093/nar/gng082 PubMed 12888534.
Backbone
  Vector backbone: pUC18
  Backbone size (bp): 2783
  Vector type: RNA Transcription
Growth in bacteria
  Bacterial resistance: Ampicillin, 100 μg/mL
  Growth temperature: 37°C
  Growth strain: DH5alpha
  Copy number: High Copy
Gene/Insert
  Gene/Insert name: None
  Tag / fusion protein: HDV Ribozyme (C terminal on backbone)
  Cloning method: Restriction Enzyme; 5′ cloning site HindIII (not destroyed); 3′ cloning site XbaI (not destroyed)
  Sequencing primers: 5′ M13 For
Terms and licenses: Academic/Nonprofit Terms; Industry Terms: Not Available to Industry
How to cite: pRZ was a gift from Graeme Conn (Addgene plasmid # 27663 ; http://n2t.net/addgene:27663 ; RRID:Addgene_27663)
