>Addgene plasmid #27663 | pRZ | addgene partial sequence | sequence record 34000 | 27663 with M13pUC-F
TTGCATGCTAATACGACTCACTATAGGGCCCGGGATCCGCTAGCGCCGGCCATGGTCCCAGCCTCCTCGC
TGGCGGCCGGTGGGCAACATTCCGAGGGGACCGTCCCCTCGGTAATGGCGAATGGGACCCTCGAGGGATA
TCTAGAATTCGTAATCATGGTCATAGCTGTTTCCTGTGTGAAATTGTTATCCGCTCACAATTCCACACAA
CATACGAGCCGGAAGCATAAAGTGTAAAGCCTGGGGTGCCTAATGAGTGAGCTAACTCACATTAATTGCG
TTGCGCTCACTGCCCGCTTTCCAGTCGGGAAACCTGTCGTGCCAGCTGCATTAATGAATCGGCCAACGCG
CGGGGAGAGGCGGTTTGCGTATTGGGCGCTCTTCCGCTTCCTCGCTCACTGACTCGCTGCGCTCGGTCGT
TCGGCTGCGGCGAGCGGTATCAGCTCACTCAAAGGCGGTAATACGGTTATCCACAGAATCAGGGGATAAC
GCAGGAAAGAACATGTGAGCAAAAGGCCAGCAAAAGGCCAGGAACCGTAAAAAGGCCGCGTTGCTGGCGT
TTTTCCATAGGCTCCGCCCCCCTGACGAGCATCACAAAAATCGACGCTCAAGTCAGAGGTGGCGAAACCC
GACAGGACTATAAAGATACCAGGCGTTTCCCCCTGGAAGCTCCCTCGTGCGCTCTCCTGTTCCGACCCTG
CCGCTTACCGGATACCTGTCCGCCTTTCTCCCTTCGGGAAGCGTGGCGCTTTCTCATAGCTCACGCTGTA
GGTATCT
